>Addgene plasmid #122143 | pF208wt-luc | addgene full sequence | sequence record 238589 | Addgene NGS Result
CTCTCAAGGATAAGTAAGTAATATTAAGGTACGGGAGGTATTGGACAGGCCGCAATAAAATATCTTTATT
TTCATTACATCTGTGTGTTGGTTTTTTGTGTGAATCGATAGTACTAACATACGCTCTCCATCAAAACAAA
ACGAAACAAAACAAACTAGCAAAATAGGCTGTCCCCAGTGCAAGTGCAGGTGCCAGAACATTTCTCTGGC
CTAACTGGCCGGTACCTGAGCTCGCTAGCCTCGAGTAAATACTTTGGATGAAATTAGACCTGGCTTTTGT
CATCTCAATTTGCCTAAATTTCAACATTTAAATTGTGTAAAAGCATCTACTTGGTATCTGTTGTGAGAAT
GTGTCTATACAGATGGTAACTCAGAACCCCTTACCTAGAAAGAAACTATTGAAAGGCCCTCCCTTCATTT
CACTATCAAATTGTTTTCTTCTAGGTGGTCGAACATTCTTCTAGGTGTGCGAGCATTCGTGCCTCCCATC
ATTAGGTTGTAAATTGTGCGGAAGAATCCCAAATATTGAATGTTTGCTTATGTAGTGCTTTGGTCTGGAG
TACGACCAGTGCTCGTGATCTACTGGGAAAGCAGAAAGTCTGGATGGAATAGGATGTTATCACCCTGCTT
ATCACTGGAGGCCATTTTCTTATCTCTCTTCACTGCCTTTCTTATTGTTTGTTTATAATCTTTATGCATA
TAGGTGGCTTGCCTGCATTTATGATAGAGCACCACACGTATACCTAGTGCCCTCCGAGGCCAGAAAAGGA
CTTGGATTCTTTGAAGTGACTAACTGCTGGTTGAGTTGTCCTATGTCGGCTGGAGCTCGAATTCTGGTCC
TTTGGAAGATCAGCTCAGAGCAGACCGATCACACGACCAGGATCAGCCAATTATGTGCCGGGTTTGGTCC
ACAGACCTCCGGAGGAAAGAAGGTGCTTACTTGCAAGAGTACTGTCCGAAAGACGTCCTCTGGGCTTGCC
TCCGTCAAACGCAGTGCGGAGAGGGCAGGGCCCAGGAATCCGCAGAATGCTGCCAAGCCCAAGCCCTCAC
TCTGAAGCGATGGCGTCGACGCTTTCCCCGGGCGTGGCACTCTCCTCTTTTGGCGGGCTCGGCATCGCGA
GGCTCCGCCCTCCTGGAACGGTCTCTCTGCAGTCGCGGAGGCGGGCTCTGCATTTCTATTGGTAGAGCGG
GTCCGCCGAGGCCCCGCCCCCTCCCGGGCCCGACGCGAGCACGTTGGGTAGCCAGGGCCGGTTGAAAAGC
CGCCCGAATCCGGAGCAGCTCCCGGGGCGAGAGGCACGCTTAGGGCCGCGGTGGCGGTTAAGAGGCGTCT
CTGTGGCTGGAGTGCGAAGCTTGGCAATCCGGTACTGTTGGTAAAGCCACCATGGAAGATGCCAAAAACA
TTAAGAAGGGCCCAGCGCCATTCTACCCACTCGAAGACGGGACCGCCGGCGAGCAGCTGCACAAAGCCAT
GAAGCGCTACGCCCTGGTGCCCGGCACCATCGCCTTTACCGACGCACATATCGAGGTGGACATTACCTAC
GCCGAGTACTTCGAGATGAGCGTTCGGCTGGCAGAAGCTATGAAGCGCTATGGGCTGAATACAAACCATC
GGATCGTGGTGTGCAGCGAGAATAGCTTGCAGTTCTTCATGCCCGTGTTGGGTGCCCTGTTCATCGGTGT
GGCTGTGGCCCCAGCTAACGACATCTACAACGAGCGCGAGCTGCTGAACAGCATGGGCATCAGCCAGCCC
ACCGTCGTATTCGTGAGCAAGAAAGGGCTGCAAAAGATCCTCAACGTGCAAAAGAAGCTACCGATCATAC
AAAAGATCATCATCATGGATAGCAAGACCGACTACCAGGGCTTCCAAAGCATGTACACCTTCGTGACTTC
CCATTTGCCACCCGGCTTCAACGAGTACGACTTCGTGCCCGAGAGCTTCGACCGGGACAAAACCATCGCC
CTGATCATGAACAGTAGTGGCAGTACCGGATTGCCCAAGGGCGTAGCCCTACCGCACCGCACCGCTTGTG
TCCGATTCAGTCATGCCCGCGACCCCATCTTCGGCAACCAGATCATCCCCGACACCGCTATCCTCAGCGT
GGTGCCATTTCACCACGGCTTCGGCATGTTCACCACGCTGGGCTACTTGATCTGCGGCTTTCGGGTCGTG
CTCATGTACCGCTTCGAGGAGGAGCTATTCTTGCGCAGCTTGCAAGACTATAAGATTCAATCTGCCCTGC
TGGTGCCCACACTATTTAGCTTCTTCGCTAAGAGCACTCTCATCGACAAGTACGACCTAAGCAACTTGCA
CGAGATCGCCAGCGGCGGGGCGCCGCTCAGCAAGGAGGTAGGTGAGGCCGTGGCCAAACGCTTCCACCTA
CCAGGCATCCGCCAGGGCTACGGCCTGACAGAAACAACCAGCGCCATTCTGATCACCCCCGAAGGGGACG
ACAAGCCTGGCGCAGTAGGCAAGGTGGTGCCCTTCTTCGAGGCTAAGGTGGTGGACTTGGACACCGGTAA
GACACTGGGTGTGAACCAGCGCGGCGAGCTGTGCGTCCGTGGCCCCATGATCATGAGCGGCTACGTTAAC
AACCCCGAGGCTACAAACGCTCTCATCGACAAGGACGGCTGGCTGCACAGCGGCGACATCGCCTACTGGG
ACGAGGACGAGCACTTCTTCATCGTGGACCGGCTGAAGAGCCTGATCAAATACAAGGGCTACCAGGTAGC
CCCAGCCGAACTGGAGAGCATCCTGCTGCAACACCCCAACATCTTCGACGCCGGGGTCGCCGGCCTGCCC
GACGACGATGCCGGCGAGCTGCCCGCCGCAGTCGTCGTGCTGGAACACGGTAAAACCATGACCGAGAAGG
AGATCGTGGACTATGTGGCCAGCCAGGTTACAACCGCCAAGAAGCTGCGCGGTGGTGTTGTGTTCGTGGA
CGAGGTGCCTAAAGGACTGACCGGCAAGTTGGACGCCCGCAAGATCCGCGAGATTCTCATTAAGGCCAAG
AAGGGCGGCAAGATCGCCGTGTAATAATTCTAGAGTCGGGGCGGCCGGCCGCTTCGAGCAGACATGATAA
GATACATTGATGAGTTTGGACAAACCACAACTAGAATGCAGTGAAAAAAATGCTTTATTTGTGAAATTTG
TGATGCTATTGCTTTATTTGTAACCATTATAAGCTGCAATAAACAAGTTAACAACAACAATTGCATTCAT
TTTATGTTTCAGGTTCAGGGGGAGGTGTGGGAGGTTTTTTAAAGCAAGTAAAACCTCTACAAATGTGGTA
AAATCGATAAGGATCCGTCGACCGATGCCCTTGAGAGCCTTCAACCCAGTCAGCTCCTTCCGGTGGGCGC
GGGGCATGACTATCGTCGCCGCACTTATGACTGTCTTCTTTATCATGCAACTCGTAGGACAGGTGCCGGC
AGCGCTCTTCCGCTTCCTCGCTCACTGACTCGCTGCGCTCGGTCGTTCGGCTGCGGCGAGCGGTATCAGC
TCACTCAAAGGCGGTAATACGGTTATCCACAGAATCAGGGGATAACGCAGGAAAGAACATGTGAGCAAAA
GGCCAGCAAAAGGCCAGGAACCGTAAAAAGGCCGCGTTGCTGGCGTTTTTCCATAGGCTCCGCCCCCCTG
ACGAGCATCACAAAAATCGACGCTCAAGTCAGAGGTGGCGAAACCCGACAGGACTATAAAGATACCAGGC
GTTTCCCCCTGGAAGCTCCCTCGTGCGCTCTCCTGTTCCGACCCTGCCGCTTACCGGATACCTGTCCGCC
TTTCTCCCTTCGGGAAGCGTGGCGCTTTCTCATAGCTCACGCTGTAGGTATCTCAGTTCGGTGTAGGTCG
TTCGCTCCAAGCTGGGCTGTGTGCACGAACCCCCCGTTCAGCCCGACCGCTGCGCCTTATCCGGTAACTA
TCGTCTTGAGTCCAACCCGGTAAGACACGACTTATCGCCACTGGCAGCAGCCACTGGTAACAGGATTAGC
AGAGCGAGGTATGTAGGCGGTGCTACAGAGTTCTTGAAGTGGTGGCCTAACTACGGCTACACTAGAAGAA
CAGTATTTGGTATCTGCGCTCTGCTGAAGCCAGTTACCTTCGGAAAAAGAGTTGGTAGCTCTTGATCCGG
CAAACAAACCACCGCTGGTAGCGGTGGTTTTTTTGTTTGCAAGCAGCAGATTACGCGCAGAAAAAAAGGA
TCTCAAGAAGATCCTTTGATCTTTTCTACGGGGTCTGACGCTCAGTGGAACGAAAACTCACGTTAAGGGA
TTTTGGTCATGAGATTATCAAAAAGGATCTTCACCTAGATCCTTTTAAATTAAAAATGAAGTTTTAAATC
AATCTAAAGTATATATGAGTAAACTTGGTCTGACAGCGGCCGCAAATGCTAAACCACTGCAGTGGTTACC
AGTGCTTGATCAGTGAGGCACCGATCTCAGCGATCTGCCTATTTCGTTCGTCCATAGTGGCCTGACTCCC
CGTCGTGTAGATCACTACGATTCGTGAGGGCTTACCATCAGGCCCCAGCGCAGCAATGATGCCGCGAGAG
CCGCGTTCACCGGCCCCCGATTTGTCAGCAATGAACCAGCCAGCAGGGAGGGCCGAGCGAAGAAGTGGTC
CTGCTACTTTGTCCGCCTCCATCCAGTCTATGAGCTGCTGTCGTGATGCTAGAGTAAGAAGTTCGCCAGT
GAGTAGTTTCCGAAGAGTTGTGGCCATTGCTACTGGCATCGTGGTATCACGCTCGTCGTTCGGTATGGCT
TCGTTCAACTCTGGTTCCCAGCGGTCAAGCCGGGTCACATGATCACCCATATTATGAAGAAATGCAGTCA
GCTCCTTAGGGCCTCCGATCGTTGTCAGAAGTAAGTTGGCCGCGGTGTTGTCGCTCATGGTAATGGCAGC
ACTACACAATTCTCTTACCGTCATGCCATCCGTAAGATGCTTTTCCGTGACCGGCGAGTACTCAACCAAG
TCGTTTTGTGAGTAGTGTATACGGCGACCAAGCTGCTCTTGCCCGGCGTCTATACGGGACAACACCGCGC
CACATAGCAGTACTTTGAAAGTGCTCATCATCGGGAATCGTTCTTCGGGGCGGAAAGACTCAAGGATCTT
GCCGCTATTGAGATCCAGTTCGATATAGCCCACTCTTGCACCCAGTTGATCTTCAGCATCTTTTACTTTC
ACCAGCGTTTCGGGGTGTGCAAAAACAGGCAAGCAAAATGCCGCAAAGAAGGGAATGAGTGCGACACGAA
AATGTTGGATGCTCATACTCGTCCTTTTTCAATATTATTGAAGCATTTATCAGGGTTACTAGTACGT
Features (pLannotate 1.2.2; 9 found; start..end, strand, type, name):
     54..102     +  polyA_signal   poly(A) signal: synthetic polyadenylation signal
    116..207     +  misc_feature   pause site: RNA polymerase II transcriptional pause signal from the human α2 globin gene
   1382..3034    +  CDS            luciferase: firefly luciferase synthetic luc2 version of the luciferase gene
   3078..3199    -  polyA_signal   SV40 poly(A) signal: SV40 polyadenylation signal
   3222..3290    -  CDS            large T antigen (fragment): large T antigen from SV40 (simian virus 40)
   3306..3438    +  CDS            TcR (fragment): tetracycline efflux protein; tet; confers resistance to tetracycline
   3618..4206    -  rep_origin     ori: high-copy-number ColE1/pMB1/pBR322/pUC origin of replication
   4406..5266    -  CDS            AmpR: β-lactamase confers resistance to ampicillin, carbenicillin, and related antibiotics
   5267..5308    -  promoter       AmpR promoter (fragment): bla
