[The description below was written by a language model from this plasmid's Addgene catalogue record and pLannotate feature annotations shown in this document.]
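Description:
pF208wt-luc is a promoter-reporter plasmid built on Promega's pGL4.10[luc2], a promoterless firefly luciferase vector intended for transfection into mammalian cells. It is propagated in E. coli as a high-copy plasmid through a ColE1/pUC-type origin and selected with ampicillin via the β-lactamase (AmpR) gene. The sequenced record is 5,317 nt, which is in line with the roughly 4.2 kb backbone plus the stated 1.1 kb insert.

The insert is a 1,101 bp wild-type fragment of the mouse Fam208a promoter (the gene is now named Tasor, also known as D14Abb1e), cloned between the XhoI and HindIII sites, both of which are retained. The promoter itself is not annotated in the feature table, but the unannotated stretch between the upstream pause site and the start of the luciferase coding sequence corresponds to its expected position. It sits directly upstream of luc2, the synthetic codon-optimised version of firefly luciferase, so that light output reports the transcriptional activity of the cloned fragment. Transcripts are terminated by the SV40 late poly(A) signal downstream of luc2. Upstream of the insert, a synthetic poly(A) signal and an RNA polymerase II transcriptional pause site from the human α2 globin gene suppress read-through from the backbone, keeping background luciferase expression low. The short large T antigen and tetracycline-resistance annotations are fragmentary backbone remnants and are not functional genes.

The catalogue gives the purpose simply as luciferase expression. The "wt" designation suggests it serves as the reference construct for comparison with altered promoter versions, though the record does not describe these. The associated publication concerns the Mediator component MED13 and zygotic genome activation in the mouse.
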