Addgene plasmid #122143: pF208wt-luc
Purpose: For luciferase expression
Depositing lab: Carmen Williams. Depositing organization: National Institute of Environmental Health Sciences (NIEHS). Publication: Mediator complex component MED13 regulates zygotic genome activation and is required for postimplantation development in the mouse. Miao YL, Gambini A, Zhang Y, Padilla-Banks E, Jefferson WN, Bernhardt ML, Huang W, Li L, Williams CJ. Biol Reprod. 2018 Jan 9. pii: 4794936. doi: 10.1093/biolre/ioy004. PubMed 29325037.
Backbone
  Vector backbone: pGL4.10[luc2]
  Backbone manufacturer: Promega
  Backbone size w/o insert (bp): 4242
  Modifications to backbone: Fam208a promoter (wt) inserted in pGL4.10[1luc2] between XhoI and HindIII sites
  Vector type: Luciferase
Growth in bacteria
  Bacterial resistance: Ampicillin, 100 μg/mL
  Growth temperature: 37°C
  Growth strain: DH5alpha
  Copy number: High Copy
Gene/Insert
  Gene/Insert name: Fam208a promoter (alt name: D14Abb1e)
  Species: M. musculus (mouse)
  Insert size (bp): 1101
  Entrez Gene: Tasor (a.k.a. 4732418E12, 4933409E02Rik, D14Abb1, D14Abb1e, Fam20, Fam208a, MommeD, MommeD6)
  Promoter: Fam208a
  Cloning method: Restriction Enzyme; 5′ cloning site Xho1 (not destroyed); 3′ cloning site HindIII (not destroyed)
  Sequencing primers: 5′ TAGCAAAATAGGCTGTCCC
Terms and licenses: Academic/Nonprofit Terms; Industry Terms: Not Available to Industry
How to cite: pF208wt-luc was a gift from Carmen Williams (Addgene plasmid # 122143 ; http://n2t.net/addgene:122143 ; RRID:Addgene_122143)
