>Addgene plasmid #122143 | pF208wt-luc | depositor partial sequence | sequence record 232894 | Fam208a promoter (wt)
TAAATACTTTGGATGAAATTAGACCTGGCTTTTGTCATCTCAATTTGCCTAAATTTCAACATTTAAATTG
TGTAAAAGCATCTACTTGGTATCTGTTGTGAGAATGTGTCTATACAGATGGTAACTCAGAACCCCTTACC
TAGAAAGAAACTATTGAAAGGCCCTCCCTTCATTTCACTATCAAATTGTTTTCTTCTAGGTGGTCGAACA
TTCTTCTAGGTGTGCGAGCATTCGTGCCTCCCATCATTAGGTTGTAAATTGTGCGGAAGAATCCCAAATA
TTGAATGTTTGCTTATGTAGTGCTTTGGTCTGGAGTACGACCAGTGCTCGTGATCTACTGGGAAAGCAGA
AAGTCTGGATGGAATAGGATGTTATCACCCTGCTTATCACTGGAGGCCATTTTCTTATCTCTCTTCACTG
CCTTTCTTATTGTTTGTTTATAATCTTTATGCATATAGGTGGCTTGCCTGCATTTATGATAGAGCACCAC
ACGTATACCTAGTGCCCTCCGAGGCCAGAAAAGGACTTGGATTCTTTGAAGTGACTAACTGCTGGTTGAG
TTGTCCTATGTCGGCTGGAGCTCGAATTCTGGTCCTTTGGAAGATCAGCTCAGAGCAGACCGATCACACG
ACCAGGATCAGCCAATTATGTGCCGGGTTTGGTCCACAGACCTCCGGAGGAAAGAAGGTGCTTACTTGCA
AGAGTACTGTCCGAAAGACGTCCTCTGGGCTTGCCTCCGTCAAACGCAGTGCGGAGAGGGCAGGGCCCAG
GAATCCGCAGAATGCTGCCAAGCCCAAGCCCTCACTCTGAAGCGATGGCGTCGACGCTTTCCCCGGGCGT
GGCACTCTCCTCTTTTGGCGGGCTCGGCATCGCGAGGCTCCGCCCTCCTGGAACGGTCTCTCTGCAGTCG
CGGAGGCGGGCTCTGCATTTCTATTGGTAGAGCGGGTCCGCCGAGGCCCCGCCCCCTCCCGGGCCCGACG
CGAGCACGTTGGGTAGCCAGGGCCGGTTGAAAAGCCGCCCGAATCCGGAGCAGCTCCCGGGGCGAGAGGC
ACGCTTAGGGCCGCGGTGGCGGTTAAGAGGCGTCTCTGTGGCTGGAGTGCG
